Addgene plasmid #71722: pBbE1k-3
Purpose: tyrosine hydroxylase from mouse, dihydropterine reductase from human, pterin-4a-carbinolamine dehydratase from human
Depositing lab: Taek Soon Lee. Depositing organization: Lawrence Berkeley National Laboratory. Publication: Engineering of L-tyrosine oxidation in Escherichia coli and microbial production of hydroxytyrosol. Satoh Y, Tajima K, Munekata M, Keasling JD, Lee TS. Metab Eng. 2012 Nov;14(6):603-10. doi: 10.1016/j.ymben.2012.08.002. Epub 2012 Aug 29. PubMed 22948011.
Backbone
  Vector backbone: pBbE1k
  Backbone manufacturer: JBEI
  Total vector size (bp): 6217
Growth in bacteria
  Bacterial resistance: Kanamycin, 50 μg/mL
  Growth temperature: 30°C
  Growth strain: DH5alpha
  Copy number: High Copy
Gene/Insert 1
  Gene/Insert name: dihydropterine reductase (alt name: DHPR)
  Species: H. sapiens (human)
  Insert size (bp): 734
  Entrez Gene: QDPR (a.k.a. DHPR, HDHPR, PKU2, SDR33C1)
  Promoter: pTrc
  Cloning method: Unknown
  Sequencing primers: 5′ N/A; 3′ N/A
Gene/Insert 2
  Gene/Insert name: pterin-4a-carbinolamine dehydratase (alt name: PCD)
  Species: H. sapiens (human)
  Insert size (bp): 314
  Entrez Gene: PCBD1 (a.k.a. DCOH, PCBD, PCD, PHS)
  Promoter: pTrc
  Cloning method: Unknown
  Sequencing primers: 5′ N/A; 3′ N/A
Terms and licenses: Academic/Nonprofit Terms; Industry Terms: Not Available to Industry
Depositor comments: There is a patent for this. Lee, T.S., Satoh, Y., Keasling, J.D., Host cells and methods for oxidizing aromatic amino acids, PCT/US2012/031025
How to cite: pBbE1k-3 was a gift from Taek Soon Lee (Addgene plasmid # 71722 ; http://n2t.net/addgene:71722 ; RRID:Addgene_71722)
