[The description below was written by a language model from this plasmid's Addgene catalogue record and pLannotate feature annotations shown in this document.]
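Description:
pBbE1k-3 is an E. coli expression plasmid built on the pBbE1k backbone from the JBEI BglBrick vector series. It replicates from a high-copy ColE1/pUC-type origin and is selected with kanamycin through the neo (nptII) resistance gene. The backbone also carries lacI under the lacIq promoter, which supplies enough lac repressor to keep the payload promoter off until it is induced. The catalogue lists a total size of 6217 bp, whereas the deposited full sequence that was annotated is 6117 nt; the record does not explain this difference.

The payload is a three-gene synthetic operon driven by a single trc promoter with a downstream lac operator, making expression IPTG-inducible. The coding sequences lie in the same orientation in this order: mouse tyrosine hydroxylase (Th), human dihydropteridine reductase (QDPR/DHPR) and human pterin-4a-carbinolamine dehydratase (PCBD1/PCD). They are followed by the rrnB T1 and T7Te terminators, and a lambda t0 terminator sits beyond the origin. The catalogue itemises only the two human genes as inserts, but the purpose line and the feature table both confirm that Th is present. No epitope or purification tags are annotated.

Functionally, tyrosine hydroxylase oxidises L-tyrosine using a tetrahydropterin cofactor, and PCD and DHPR together regenerate the reduced pterin from the carbinolamine and quinonoid dihydropterin intermediates. This recycling allows sustained hydroxylase activity in a bacterial host. According to the associated publication, the plasmid was made for engineering L-tyrosine oxidation in E. coli and microbial production of hydroxytyrosol. The depositor notes that the work is covered by a patent application.
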