Features (pLannotate 1.2.2; 15 found; start..end, strand, type, name):
     29..820     -  CDS            neo: KKA2_KLEPN - Also known as kan, nptII. Experimental evidence at protein level: Swiss-Prot protein existence level 1. Resistance to kanamycin, neomycin, paromomycin, ribostamycin, butirosin and gentamicin B. From Klebsiella pneumoniae.
    852..956     -  CDS            tnpA (fragment): TN5P_ECOLX - Also known as tnp. Experimental evidence at protein level: Swiss-Prot protein existence level 1. Mediates transposition of transposon Tn5 by a 'cut and paste' mechanism. First, the monomeric transposase binds the 19 bp inverted DNA repeats flanking the transposon. Then, dimerization of the DNA- bound transposase creates a synaptic DNA complex. After nicking of the first DNA strand, excision of the transposon proceeds through a series of intermediates. The transposase then mediates the insertion of the transposon at a new site by strand transfer. The activity of the wild- type tran
    963..1040    +  promoter       lacIq promoter: lacI (mutant); In the lacIq allele, a single base change in the promoter boosts expression of the lacI gene about 10-fold.
   1041..2123    +  CDS            lacI: lac repressor; lacI; The lac repressor binds to the lac operator to inhibit transcription in E. coli. This inhibition can be relieved by adding lactose or isopropyl-β-D-thiogalactopyranoside (IPTG).
   2165..2182    +  promoter       tet promoter (fragment): E. coli promoter for tetracycline efflux protein gene
   2178..2279    -  CDS            yciV (fragment): RNAAM_ECOLI - Also known as trpH From Escherichia coli (strain K12).
   2355..2384    +  promoter       trc promoter: strong E. coli promoter; hybrid between the trp and lac UV5 promoters
   2392..2408    +  protein_bind   lac operator: The lac repressor binds to the lac operator to inhibit transcription in E. coli. This inhibition can be relieved by adding lactose or isopropyl-β-D-thiogalactopyranoside (IPTG). lac repressor encoded by lacI
   2445..3938    +  CDS            Th: TY3H_MOUSE - Experimental evidence at protein level: Swiss-Prot protein existence level 1. Plays an important role in the physiology of adrenergic neurons (Probable). Positively regulates the regression of retinal hyaloid vessels during postnatal development (PubMed:30936473). From Mus musculus (Mouse).
   3965..4696    +  CDS            QDPR: DHPR_HUMAN - Also known as DHPR, SDR33C1. Experimental evidence at protein level: Swiss-Prot protein existence level 1. The product of this enzyme, tetrahydrobiopterin (BH-4), is an essential cofactor for phenylalanine, tyrosine, and tryptophan hydroxylases. From Homo sapiens (Human).
   4723..5034    +  CDS            PCBD1: PHS_HUMAN - Also known as DCOH, PCBD. Experimental evidence at protein level: Swiss-Prot protein existence level 1. Involved in tetrahydrobiopterin biosynthesis. Seems to both prevent the formation of 7-pterins and accelerate the formation of quinonoid-BH2. Coactivator for HNF1A-dependent transcription. Regulates the dimerization of homeodomain protein HNF1A and enhances its transcriptional activity. From Homo sapiens (Human).
   5070..5141    +  terminator     rrnB T1 terminator: transcription terminator T1 from the E. coli rrnB gene
   5157..5184    +  terminator     T7Te terminator: phage T7 early transcription terminator
   5342..5930    -  rep_origin     ori: high-copy-number ColE1/pMB1/pBR322/pUC origin of replication
   6018..6112    -  terminator     lambda t0 terminator: transcription terminator from phage lambda
>Addgene plasmid #71722 | pBbE1k-3 | depositor full sequence | sequence record 129984 | pBbE1k-3 sequence 6117 bps
GAGCTCTCGAACCCCAGAGTCCCGCTCAGAAGAACTCGTCAAGAAGGCGATAGAAGGCGATGCGCTGCGA
ATCGGGAGCGGCGATACCGTAAAGCACGAGGAAGCGGTCAGCCCATTCGCCGCCAAGCTCTTCAGCAATA
TCACGGGTAGCCAACGCTATGTCCTGATAGCGGTCCGCCACACCCAGCCGGCCACAGTCGATGAATCCAG
AAAAGCGGCCATTTTCCACCATGATATTCGGCAAGCAGGCATCGCCATGGGTCACGACGAGATCCTCGCC
GTCGGGCATGCGCGCCTTGAGCCTGGCGAACAGTTCGGCTGGCGCGAGCCCCTGATGCTCTTCGTCCAGA
TCATCCTGATCGACAAGACCGGCTTCCATCCGAGTACGTGCTCGCTCGATGCGATGTTTCGCTTGGTGGT
CGAATGGGCAGGTAGCCGGATCAAGCGTATGCAGCCGCCGCATTGCATCAGCCATGATGGATACTTTCTC
GGCAGGAGCAAGGTGAGATGACAGGAGATCCTGCCCCGGCACTTCGCCCAATAGCAGCCAGTCCCTTCCC
GCTTCAGTGACAACGTCGAGCACAGCTGCGCAAGGAACGCCCGTCGTGGCCAGCCACGATAGCCGCGCTG
CCTCGTCCTGCAGTTCATTCAGGGCACCGGACAGGTCGGTCTTGACAAAAAGAACCGGGCGCCCCTGCGC
TGACAGCCGGAACACGGCGGCATCAGAGCAGCCGATTGTCTGTTGTGCCCAGTCATAGCCGAATAGCCTC
TCCACCCAAGCGGCCGGAGAACCTGCGTGCAATCCATCTTGTTCAATCATGCGAAACGATCCTCATCCTG
TCTCTTGATCAGATCATGATCCCCTGCGCCATCAGATCCTTGGCGGCAAGAAAGCCATCCAGTTTACTTT
GCAGGGCTTCCCAACCTTACCAGAGGGCGCCCCAGCTGGCAATTCCGACGTCGACACCATCGAATGGTGC
AAAACCTTTCGCGGTATGGCATGATAGCGCCCGGAAGAGAGTCAATTCAGGGTGGTGAATGTGAAACCAG
TAACGTTATACGATGTCGCAGAGTATGCCGGTGTCTCTTATCAGACCGTTTCCCGCGTGGTGAACCAGGC
CAGCCACGTTTCTGCGAAAACGCGGGAAAAAGTGGAAGCGGCGATGGCGGAGCTGAATTACATTCCCAAC
CGCGTGGCACAACAACTGGCGGGCAAACAGTCGTTGCTGATTGGCGTTGCCACCTCCAGTCTGGCCCTGC
ACGCGCCGTCGCAAATTGTCGCGGCGATTAAATCTCGCGCCGATCAACTGGGTGCCAGCGTGGTGGTGTC
GATGGTAGAACGAAGCGGCGTCGAAGCCTGTAAAGCGGCGGTGCACAATCTTCTCGCGCAACGCGTCAGT
GGGCTGATCATTAACTATCCGCTGGATGACCAGGATGCCATTGCTGTGGAAGCTGCCTGCACTAATGTTC
CGGCGTTATTTCTTGATGTCTCTGACCAGACACCCATCAACAGTATTATTTTCTCCCATGAAGACGGTAC
GCGACTGGGCGTGGAGCATCTGGTCGCATTGGGTCACCAGCAAATCGCGCTGTTAGCGGGCCCATTAAGT
TCTGTCTCGGCGCGTCTGCGTCTGGCTGGCTGGCATAAATATCTCACTCGCAATCAAATTCAGCCGATAG
CGGAACGGGAAGGCGACTGGAGTGCCATGTCCGGTTTTCAACAAACCATGCAAATGCTGAATGAGGGCAT
CGTTCCCACTGCGATGCTGGTTGCCAACGATCAGATGGCGCTGGGCGCAATGCGCGCCATTACCGAGTCC
GGGCTGCGCGTTGGTGCGGATATCTCGGTAGTGGGATACGACGATACCGAAGACAGCTCATGTTATATCC
CGCCGTTAACCACCATCAAACAGGATTTTCGCCTGCTGGGGCAAACCAGCGTGGACCGCTTGCTGCAACT
CTCTCAGGGCCAGGCGGTGAAGGGCAATCAGCTGTTGCCCGTCTCACTGGTGAAAAGAAAAACCACCCTG
GCGCCCAATACGCAAACCGCCTCTCCCCGCGCGTTGGCCGATTCATTAATGCAGCTGGCACGACAGGTTT
CCCGACTGGAAAGCGGGCAGTGAGCGCAACGCAATTAATGTAAGTTAGCGCGAATTGATCTGGTTTGACA
GCTTATCATCGACTGCACGGTGCACCAATGCTTCTGGCGTCAGGCAGCCATCGGAAGCTGTGGTATGGCT
GTGCAGGTCGTAAATCACTGCATAATTCGTGTCGCTCAAGGCGCACTCCCGTTCTGGATAATGTTTTTTG
CGCCGACATCATAACGGTTCTGGCAAATATTCTGAAATGAGCTGTTGACAATTAATCATCCGGCTCGTAT
AATGTGTGGAATTGTGAGCGGATAACAATTTCAGAATTCAAAGATCTAAGAAGGAGATATACATATGCCG
ACCCCGAGCGCGAGCTCCCCGCAGCCTAAAGGCTTCCGTCGCGCCGTTTCCGAACAGGATACGAAACAGG
CAGAAGCGGTAACCAGCCCACGTTTCATCGGTCGCCGCCAGTCCCTGATTGAGGATGCTCGTAAGGAACG
TGAAGCTGCCGCAGCGGCCGCAGCGGCAGCGGTTGCTAGCGCTGAACCGGGTAATCCGCTGGAAGCCGTG
GTGTTCGAAGAACGTGACGGCAACGCCGTGCTGAACCTGCTGTTCTCCCTGCGTGGCACCAAGCCGTCTT
CCCTGTCTCGCGCCCTGAAAGTTTTTGAAACTTTCGAAGCGAAAATCCACCATCTGGAAACCCGTCCTGC
TCAGCGCCCGCTGGCGGGCAGCCCACACCTGGAATACTTTGTTCGTTTCGAAGTGCCGTCTGGCGATCTG
GCCGCGCTGCTGTCTAGCGTTCGTCGTGTGTCTGATGACGTGCGTTCTGCGCGCGAAGACAAAGTGCCGT
GGTTCCCGCGCAAGGTGTCTGAACTGGACAAGTGCCACCATCTGGTTACCAAATTCGATCCGGACCTGGA
TCTGGACCATCCGGGCTTCTCCGACCAAGCGTACCGTCAACGCCGCAAGCTGATCGCAGAGATCGCGTTT
CAGTATAAACAGGGTGAGCCGATCCCGCATGTGGAGTATACTAAAGAAGAGATCGCGACTTGGAAAGAAG
TGTATGCAACCCTGAAAGGCCTGTATGCCACTCATGCTTGCCGCGAACACCTGGAAGCTTTCCAGCTGCT
GGAACGTTACTGTGGCTACCGTGAGGATTCTATTCCGCAACTGGAGGACGTGTCCCACTTCCTGAAAGAA
CGTACCGGTTTCCAGCTGCGTCCGGTAGCTGGTCTGCTGTCCGCGCGTGATTTCCTGGCTTCCCTGGCAT
TCCGTGTTTTCCAGTGCACGCAGTACATCCGCCACGCCTCCTCCCCGATGCATTCCCCGGAACCGGACTG
TTGCCATGAACTGCTGGGTCATGTTCCTATGCTGGCTGATCGTACTTTTGCTCAATTCAGCCAGGACATT
GGCCTGGCGTCTCTGGGTGCCTCCGATGAAGAGATCGAAAAACTGAGCACCGTGTACTGGTTCACCGTTG
AGTTCGGCCTGTGCAAACAGAACGGTGAACTGAAAGCATATGGCGCCGGTCTGCTGTCCAGCTACGGTGA
ACTGCTGCACTCTCTGTCTGAAGAGCCGGAAGTGCGTGCGTTCGATCCTGATACTGCTGCGGTGCAGCCG
TACCAGGACCAGACCTACCAGCCAGTTTATTTCGTGTCTGAGTCTTTCTCCGACGCTAAAGATAAACTGC
GCAACTACGCTTCCCGTATCCAGCGTCCGTTTAGCGTAAAATTTGATCCGTATACCCTGGCAATTGACGT
TCTGGACAGCCCGCACACCATCCGTCGTAGCCTGGAAGGCGTTCAGGATGAACTGCATACGCTGACCCAG
GCACTGAGCGCTATCAGCTGAGGATCTAAGAAGGAGATATACATATGGCAGCAGCAGCAGCAGCAGGTGA
AGCTCGTCGTGTTCTGGTTTACGGTGGTCGTGGTGCACTGGGCAGCCGCTGCGTTCAGGCATTCCGTGCG
CGTAACTGGTGGGTGGCTTCCGTGGACGTTGTCGAGAACGAAGAGGCGTCCGCATCCATTATCGTTAAAA
TGACCGATTCCTTCACCGAACAGGCAGATCAGGTTACTGCCGAAGTTGGCAAACTGCTGGGTGAAGAAAA
AGTAGATGCGATCCTGTGTGTTGCTGGTGGCTGGGCTGGTGGTAACGCCAAAAGCAAATCCCTGTTCAAA
AACTGTGATCTGATGTGGAAACAGTCTATCTGGACCTCTACTATTTCTAGCCATCTGGCGACTAAGCACC
TGAAAGAAGGTGGTCTGCTGACCCTGGCCGGTGCCAAAGCAGCTCTGGATGGTACGCCGGGTATGATTGG
TTACGGCATGGCTAAAGGCGCTGTACATCAGCTGTGCCAGTCCCTGGCGGGTAAAAACTCTGGCATGCCA
CCGGGTGCTGCGGCGATCGCGGTGCTGCCGGTGACCCTGGATACCCCGATGAATCGTAAAAGCATGCCGG
AAGCGGATTTCTCTTCTTGGACGCCGCTGGAATTTCTGGTAGAAACGTTCCACGATTGGATTACCGGTAA
AAACCGTCCGTCTTCCGGTAGCCTGATCCAGGTAGTGACGACCGAAGGTCGCACGGAACTGACGCCAGCC
TATTTTTGAACTAGTAAGAAGGAGATATACATATGGCAGGCAAAGCGCACCGTCTGTCTGCGGAAGAACG
CGATCAGCTGCTGCCGAACCTGCGTGCAGTGGGCTGGAACGAACTGGAAGGTCGCGATGCTATCTTCAAA
CAATTCCACTTTAAGGATTTCAACCGTGCGTTCGGCTTCATGACTCGTGTTGCACTGCAAGCAGAAAAAC
TGGATCATCACCCGGAATGGTTCAACGTTTACAACAAAGTACATATTACCCTGAGCACCCACGAATGCGC
AGGTCTGTCTGAACGCGATATCAACCTGGCGTCCTTCATCGAACAGGTTGCGGTTTCCATGACCTGAGGA
TCCAAACTCGAGTAAGGATCTCCAGGCATCAAATAAAACGAAAGGCTCAGTCGAAAGACTGGGCCTTTCG
TTTTATCTGTTGTTTGTCGGTGAACGCTCTCTACTAGAGTCACACTGGCTCACCTTCGGGTGGGCCTTTC
TGCGTTTATACCTAGGGCGTTCGGCTGCGGCGAGCGGTATCAGCTCACTCAAAGGCGGTAATACGGTTAT
CCACAGAATCAGGGGATAACGCAGGAAAGAACATGTGAGCAAAAGGCCAGCAAAAGGCCAGGAACCGTAA
AAAGGCCGCGTTGCTGGCGTTTTTCCATAGGCTCCGCCCCCCTGACGAGCATCACAAAAATCGACGCTCA
AGTCAGAGGTGGCGAAACCCGACAGGACTATAAAGATACCAGGCGTTTCCCCCTGGAAGCTCCCTCGTGC
GCTCTCCTGTTCCGACCCTGCCGCTTACCGGATACCTGTCCGCCTTTCTCCCTTCGGGAAGCGTGGCGCT
TTCTCATAGCTCACGCTGTAGGTATCTCAGTTCGGTGTAGGTCGTTCGCTCCAAGCTGGGCTGTGTGCAC
GAACCCCCCGTTCAGCCCGACCGCTGCGCCTTATCCGGTAACTATCGTCTTGAGTCCAACCCGGTAAGAC
ACGACTTATCGCCACTGGCAGCAGCCACTGGTAACAGGATTAGCAGAGCGAGGTATGTAGGCGGTGCTAC
AGAGTTCTTGAAGTGGTGGCCTAACTACGGCTACACTAGAAGGACAGTATTTGGTATCTGCGCTCTGCTG
AAGCCAGTTACCTTCGGAAAAAGAGTTGGTAGCTCTTGATCCGGCAAACAAACCACCGCTGGTAGCGGTG
GTTTTTTTGTTTGCAAGCAGCAGATTACGCGCAGAAAAAAAGGATCTCAAGAAGATCCTTTGATCTTTTC
TACGGGGTCTGACGCTCAGTGGAACGAAAACTCACGTTAAGGGATTTTGGTCATGACTAGTGCTTGGATT
CTCACCAATAAAAAACGCCCGGCGGCAACCGAGCGTTCTGAACAAATCCAGATGGAGTTCTGAGGTCATT
ACTGGATCTATCAACAGGAGTCCAAGC
