>Addgene plasmid #71722 | pBbE1k-3 | addgene partial sequence | sequence record 135720 | pTac-F 5'-cggctcgtataatgtgtgga-3'
AATTCAAGATCTAAGAAGGAGATATACATATGCCGACCCCGAGCGCGAGCTCCCCGCAGCCTAAAGGCTT
CCGTCGCGCCGTTTCCGAACAGGATACGAAACAGGCAGAAGCGGTAACCAGCCCACGTTTCATCGGTCGC
CGCCAGTCCCTGATTGAGGATGCTCGTAAGGAACGTGAAGCTGCCGCAGCGGCCGCAGCGGCAGCGGTTG
CTAGCGCTGAACCGGGTAATCCGCTGGAAGCCGTGGTGTTCGAAGAACGTGACGGCAACGCCGTGCTGAA
CCTGCTGTTCTCCCTGCGTGGCACCAAGCCGTCTTCCCTGTCTCGCGCCCTGAAAGTTTTTGAAACTTTC
GAAGCGAAAATCCACCATCTGGAAACCCGTCCTGCTCAGCGCCCGCTGGCGGGCAGCCCACACCTGGAAT
ACTTTGTTCGTTTCGAAGTGCCGTCTGGCGATCTGGCCGCGCTGCTGTCTAGCGTTCGTCGTGTGTCTGA
TGACGTGCGTTCTGCGCGCGAAGACAAAGTGCCGTGGTTCCCGCGCAAGGTGTCTGAACTGGACAAGTGC
CACCATCTGGTTACCAAATTCGATCCGGACCTGGATCTGGACCATCCGGGCTTCTCCGACCAAGCGTACC
GTCAACGCCGCAAGCTGATCGCAGAGATCGCGTTTCAGTATAAACAGGGTGAGCCGATCCCGCATGTGGA
GTATACTAAAGAAGAGATCGCGACTTGGAAAGAAGTGTATGCAACCCTGAAAGGCCTGTATGCCACTCAT
GCTTGCCGCGAACACCTGGAAGCTTTCCAGCTGCTGGAACGTTACTGTGGCTACCGTGAGGATTCTATTC
CGCAACTGGAGGACGTGTCCCACTTCCTGAAAGAACGTACCGGTTTCCAGCTGCGTCCGGTAGCTGGTCT
GCTGTCCGCGCGTGATTTCCTGGC
