>Addgene plasmid #71722 | pBbE1k-3 | addgene partial sequence | sequence record 135727 | pBbA5c-3 5'-CGTTTTATTTGATGCCTGG-3'
AGGAACCGCAACCTGTTCGATGAAGGACGCCAGGTTGATATCGCGTTCAGACAGACCTGCGCATTCGTGG
GTGCTCAGGGTAATATGTACTTTGTTGTAAACGTTGAACCATTCCGGGTGATGATCCAGTTTTTCTGCTT
GCAGTGCAACACGAGTCATGAAGCCGAACGCACGGTTGAAATCCTTAAAGTGGAATTGTTTGAAGATAGC
ATCGCGACCTTCCAGTTCGTTCCAGCCCACTGCACGCAGGTTCGGCAGCAGCTGATCGCGTTCTTCCGCA
GACAGACGGTGCGCTTTGCCTGCCATATGTATATCTCCTTCTTACTAGTTCAAAAATAGGCTGGCGTCAG
TTCCGTGCGACCTTCGGTCGTCACTACCTGGATCAGGCTACCGGAAGACGGACGGTTTTTACCGGTAATC
CAATCGTGGAACGTTTCTACCAGAAATTCCAGCGGCGTCCAAGAAGAGAAATCCGCTTCCGGCATGCTTT
TACGATTCATCGGGGTATCCAGGGTCACCGGCAGCACCGCGATCGCCGCAGCACCCGGTGGCATGCCAGA
GTTTTTACCCGCCAGGGACTGGCACAGCTGATGTACAGCGCCTTTAGCCATGCCGTAACCAATCATACCC
GGCGTACCATCCAGAGCTGCTTTGGCACCGGCCAGGGTCAGCAGACCACCTTCTTTC
